Addgene plasmid #79809: pLV-Golgi eGFP
Purpose: To express and target GFP into the Golgi apparatus using lentiviruses
Depositing lab: Pantelis Tsoulfas. Depositing organization: University of Miami.
Backbone
  Vector backbone: pLV MP2
  Backbone size w/o insert (bp): 6782
  Total vector size (bp): 7742
  Vector type: Mammalian Expression, Lentiviral
Growth in bacteria
  Bacterial resistance: Ampicillin, 100 μg/mL
  Growth temperature: 37°C
  Growth strain: NEB Stable
  Growth instructions: LB and LB agar plates in low NaCl 5gm/L
  Copy number: High Copy
Gene/Insert
  Gene/Insert name: Golgi eGFP (alt names: GalT1eGFP; UDP-Gal:BetaGlcNAc Beta 1,4- Galactosyltransferase, Polypeptide 1 EGFP)
  Species: H. sapiens (human)
  Insert size (bp): 960
  GenBank ID: XM_005251440.4
  Entrez Gene: B4GALT1 (a.k.a. B4GAL-T1, CDG2D, CLDLFIB, GGTB2, GT1, GTB, beta4Gal-T1)
  Promoter: CMV
  Tag / fusion protein: Fusion of the first 62 amino acids of the human betaGalT1 gene to the eGFP (N terminal on backbone)
  Cloning method: Restriction Enzyme; 5′ cloning site XhoI (not destroyed); 3′ cloning site XbaI (not destroyed)
  Sequencing primers: 5′ CMV-F; 3′ EGFP-C
Terms and licenses: Academic/Nonprofit Terms; Industry Terms: Not Available to Industry
How to cite: pLV-Golgi eGFP was a gift from Pantelis Tsoulfas (Addgene plasmid # 79809 ; http://n2t.net/addgene:79809 ; RRID:Addgene_79809)
