[The description below was written by a language model from this plasmid's Addgene catalogue record and pLannotate feature annotations shown in this document.]
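Description:
pLV-Golgi eGFP is a third-generation-style, self-inactivating HIV-1 lentiviral transfer plasmid built on the pLV MP2 backbone for expressing a Golgi-targeted green fluorescent protein in mammalian cells. In bacteria it is maintained at high copy from a ColE1/pUC-type origin and selected with ampicillin through the bla gene. The backbone also carries an f1 origin, an SV40 origin and remnants of a lac/T7/T3 cloning region. Viral genomic RNA is transcribed from an RSV promoter fused to a truncated 5' LTR, which makes transcription Tat-independent. This RNA contains the Ψ packaging signal with a short gag fragment, the Rev response element for Rev-dependent nuclear export, and the cPPT/CTS element that aids nuclear import of the reverse-transcribed genome. The 3' LTR has a U3 deletion, so the integrated provirus lacks LTR promoter activity, and an SV40 polyadenylation signal lies downstream.

The payload is driven by the internal CMV enhancer/promoter and was cloned between XhoI and XbaI sites. It consists of the first 62 amino acids of human β-1,4-galactosyltransferase 1 (B4GALT1) fused through a short linker derived from a multiple cloning site to the N-terminus of eGFP. This portion of the enzyme is commonly used as a signal to retain a fusion protein in the Golgi apparatus. The automated annotation labels the fluorescent protein as mEGFP, the monomeric A206K variant, whereas the catalogue entry simply calls it eGFP. A WPRE after the coding sequence enhances transcript stability and expression. The sequenced record is slightly shorter than the catalogued total size. No mammalian selection marker is annotated, so transduced cells are identified by fluorescence. The construct is used to make lentivirus for labelling the Golgi apparatus.
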