Features (pLannotate 1.2.2; 28 found; start..end, strand, type, name):
      3..229     +  promoter       RSV promoter: Rous sarcoma virus enhancer/promoter
    230..410     +  LTR            5' LTR (truncated): truncated 5' long terminal repeat (LTR) from HIV-1
    457..582     +  misc_feature   HIV-1 Ψ: packaging signal of human immunodeficiency virus type 1
    566..929     +  CDS            HIV-1 gag (fragment): gag protein from human immunodeficiency virus 1; gag
   1075..1308    +  misc_feature   RRE: The Rev response element (RRE) of HIV-1 allows for Rev-dependent mRNA export from the nucleus to the cytoplasm.
   1685..1785    +  CDS            Rev (fragment): human immunodeficiency virus 1 (HIV-1) Rev protein; rev; enhances nuclear export of unspliced and incompletely spliced viral mRNAs
   1804..1920    +  misc_feature   cPPT/CTS: central polypurine tract and central termination sequence of HIV-1
   1943..2246    +  enhancer       CMV enhancer: human cytomegalovirus immediate early enhancer
   2247..2450    +  promoter       CMV promoter: human cytomegalovirus (CMV) immediate early promoter
   2557..2739    +  CDS            B4GALT1 (fragment): B4GT1_HUMAN - Also known as GGTB2. Experimental evidence at protein level: Swiss-Prot protein existence level 1. [Processed beta-1,4-galactosyltransferase 1]: The cell surface form functions as a recognition molecule during a variety of cell to cell and cell to matrix interactions, as those occurring during development and egg fertilization, by binding to specific oligosaccharide ligands on opposing cells or in the extracellular matrix. From Homo sapiens (Human).
   2734..2765    +  misc_feature   MCS (fragment): multiple cloning site
   2779..3498    +  CDS            mEGFP: enhanced GFP with monomerizing A206K mutation (Zacharias et al., 2002) mammalian codon-optimized
   3552..4140    +  misc_feature   WPRE: woodchuck hepatitis virus posttranscriptional regulatory element
   4157..4225    +  CDS            nef (fragment): NEF_HV1Z2 - Experimental evidence at protein level: Swiss-Prot protein existence level 1. Extracellular Nef protein targets CD4(+) T-lymphocytes for apoptosis by interacting with CXCR4 surface receptors. From Human immunodeficiency virus type 1 group M subtype D (isolate Z2/CDC-Z34) (HIV-1).
   4227..4460    +  LTR            3' LTR (ΔU3): self-inactivating 3' long terminal repeat (LTR) from HIV-1
   4532..4653    +  polyA_signal   SV40 poly(A) signal: SV40 polyadenylation signal
   4693..4828    +  rep_origin     SV40 ori: SV40 origin of replication
   4849..4867    -  promoter       T7 promoter: promoter for bacteriophage T7 RNA polymerase
   4875..5030    +  CDS            lacZα (fragment): LacZα fragment of β-galactosidase; lacZ fragment
   5035..5463    +  rep_origin     f1 ori (sequence partly withheld): f1 bacteriophage origin of replication; arrow indicates direction of (+) strand synthesis
   5516..5620    +  promoter       AmpR promoter: bla
   5621..6481    +  CDS            AmpR: β-lactamase; bla; confers resistance to ampicillin, carbenicillin, and related antibiotics
   6652..7240    +  rep_origin     ori: high-copy-number ColE1/pMB1/pBR322/pUC origin of replication
   7423..7515    +  CDS            lacI (fragment): lac repressor; lacI; The lac repressor binds to the lac operator to inhibit transcription in E. coli. This inhibition can be relieved by adding lactose or isopropyl-β-D-thiogalactopyranoside (IPTG).
   7528..7549    +  protein_bind   CAP binding site: CAP binding activates transcription in the presence of cAMP. E. coli catabolite activator protein
   7564..7594    +  promoter       lac promoter: promoter for the E. coli lac operon
   7602..7618    +  protein_bind   lac operator: The lac repressor binds to the lac operator to inhibit transcription in E. coli. This inhibition can be relieved by adding lactose or isopropyl-β-D-thiogalactopyranoside (IPTG). lac repressor encoded by lacI
   7663..7681    +  promoter       T3 promoter: promoter for bacteriophage T3 RNA polymerase
>Addgene plasmid #79809 | pLV-Golgi eGFP | addgene full sequence | sequence record 500311 | Addgene NGS Result
AATGTAGTCTTATGCAATACTCTTGTAGTCTTGCAACATGGTAACGATGAGTTAGCAACATGCCTTACAA
GGAGAGAAAAAGCACCGTGCATGCCGATTGGTGGAAGTAAGGTGGTACGATCGTGCCTTATTAGGAAGGC
AACAGACGGGTCTGACATGGATTGGACGAACCACTGAATTGCCGCATTGCAGAGATATTGTATTTAAGTG
CCTAGCTCGATACATAAACGGGTCTCTCTGGTTAGACCAGATCTGAGCCTGGGAGCTCTCTGGCTAACTA
GGGAACCCACTGCTTAAGCCTCAATAAAGCTTGCCTTGAGTGCTTCAAGTAGTGTGTGCCCGTCTGTTGT
GTGACTCTGGTAACTAGAGATCCCTCAGACCCTTTTAGTCAGTGTGGAAAATCTCTAGCAGTGGCGCCCG
AACAGGGACTTGAAAGCGAAAGGGAAACCAGAGGAGCTCTCTCGACGCAGGACTCGGCTTGCTGAAGCGC
GCACGGCAAGAGGCGAGGGGCGGCGACTGGTGAGTACGCCAAAAATTTTGACTAGCGGAGGCTAGAAGGA
GAGAGATGGGTGCGAGAGCGTCAGTATTAAGCGGGGGAGAATTAGATCGCGATGGGAAAAAATTCGGTTA
AGGCCAGGGGGAAAGAAAAAATATAAATTAAAACATATAGTATGGGCAAGCAGGGAGCTAGAACGATTCG
CAGTTAATCCTGGCCTGTTAGAAACATCAGAAGGCTGTAGACAAATACTGGGACAGCTACAACCATCCCT
TCAGACAGGATCAGAAGAACTTAGATCATTATATAATACAGTAGCAACCCTCTATTGTGTGCATCAAAGG
ATAGAGATAAAAGACACCAAGGAAGCTTTAGACAAGATAGAGGAAGAGCAAAACAAAAGTAAGACCACCG
CACAGCAAGCGGCCGCTGATCTTCAGACCTGGAGGAGGAGATATGAGGGACAATTGGAGAAGTGAATTAT
ATAAATATAAAGTAGTAAAAATTGAACCATTAGGAGTAGCACCCACCAAGGCAAAGAGAAGAGTGGTGCA
GAGAGAAAAAAGAGCAGTGGGAATAGGAGCTTTGTTCCTTGGGTTCTTGGGAGCAGCAGGAAGCACTATG
GGCGCAGCGTCAATGACGCTGACGGTACAGGCCAGACAATTATTGTCTGGTATAGTGCAGCAGCAGAACA
ATTTGCTGAGGGCTATTGAGGCGCAACAGCATCTGTTGCAACTCACAGTCTGGGGCATCAAGCAGCTCCA
GGCAAGAATCCTGGCTGTGGAAAGATACCTAAAGGATCAACAGCTCCTGGGGATTTGGGGTTGCTCTGGA
AAACTCATTTGCACCACTGCTGTGCCTTGGAATGCTAGTTGGAGTAATAAATCTCTGGAACAGATTTGGA
ATCACACGACCTGGATGGAGTGGGACAGAGAAATTAACAATTACACAAGCTTAATACACTCCTTAATTGA
AGAATCGCAAAACCAGCAAGAAAAGAATGAACAAGAATTATTGGAATTAGATAAATGGGCAAGTTTGTGG
AATTGGTTTAACATAACAAATTGGCTGTGGTATATAAAATTATTCATAATGATAGTAGGAGGCTTGGTAG
GTTTAAGAATAGTTTTTGCTGTACTTTCTATAGTGAATAGAGTTAGGCAGGGATATTCACCATTATCGTT
TCAGACCCACCTCCCAACCCCGAGGGGACCCGACAGGCCCGAAGGAATAGAAGAAGAAGGTGGAGAGAGA
GACAGAGACAGATCCATTCGATTAGTGAACGGATCTCGACGGTATCGGTTAACTTTTAAAAGAAAAGGGG
GGATTGGGGGGTACAGTGCAGGGGAAAGAATAGTAGACATAATAGCAACAGACATACAAACTAAAGAATT
ACAAAAACAAATTACAAAATTCAAAATTTTATCGATAAGCTTGGGAGTTCCGCGTTACATAACTTACGGT
AAATGGCCCGCCTGGCTGACCGCCCAACGACCCCCGCCCATTGACGTCAATAATGACGTATGTTCCCATA
GTAACGCCAATAGGGACTTTCCATTGACGTCAATGGGTGGAGTATTTACGGTAAACTGCCCACTTGGCAG
TACATCAAGTGTATCATATGCCAAGTACGCCCCCTATTGACGTCAATGACGGTAAATGGCCCGCCTGGCA
TTATGCCCAGTACATGACCTTATGGGACTTTCCTACTTGGCAGTACATCTACGTATTAGTCATCGCTATT
ACCATGGTGATGCGGTTTTGGCAGTACATCAATGGGCGTGGATAGCGGTTTGACTCACGGGGATTTCCAA
GTCTCCACCCCATTGACGTCAATGGGAGTTTGTTTTGGCACCAAAATCAACGGGACTTTCCAAAATGTCG
TAACAACTCCGCCCCATTGACGCAAATGGGCGGTAGGCGTGTACGGTGGGAGGTCTATATAAGCAGAGCT
CGTTTAGTGAACCGTCAGATCGCCTGGAGACGCCATCCACGCTGTTTTGACCTCCATAGAAGACACCGCC
CGGGCGTACGGGATCCCACCGGTGCTCGAGACTAGTATGAGGCTTCGGGAGCCGCTCCTGAGCGGCAGCG
CCGCGATGCCAGGCGCGTCCCTACAGCGGGCCTGCCGCCTGCTCGTGGCCGTCTGCGCTCTGCACCTTGG
CGTCACCCTCGTTTACTACCTGGCTGGCCGCGACCTGAGCCGCCTGCCCCAACTGGTCGGAGTCTCCACA
CCGCTGCAGTCGACGGTACCGCGGGCCCGGGATCCACCGGTCGCCACCATGGTGAGCAAGGGCGAGGAGC
TGTTCACCGGGGTGGTGCCCATCCTGGTCGAGCTGGACGGCGACGTAAACGGCCACAAGTTCAGCGTGTC
CGGCGAGGGCGAGGGCGATGCCACCTACGGCAAGCTGACCCTGAAGTTCATCTGCACCACCGGCAAGCTG
CCCGTGCCCTGGCCCACCCTCGTGACCACCCTGACCTACGGCGTGCAGTGCTTCAGCCGCTACCCCGACC
ACATGAAGCAGCACGACTTCTTCAAGTCCGCCATGCCCGAAGGCTACGTCCAGGAGCGCACCATCTTCTT
CAAGGACGACGGCAACTACAAGACCCGCGCCGAGGTGAAGTTCGAGGGCGACACCCTGGTGAACCGCATC
GAGCTGAAGGGCATCGACTTCAAGGAGGACGGCAACATCCTGGGGCACAAGCTGGAGTACAACTACAACA
GCCACAACGTCTATATCATGGCCGACAAGCAGAAGAACGGCATCAAGGTGAACTTCAAGATCCGCCACAA
CATCGAGGACGGCAGCGTGCAGCTCGCCGACCACTACCAGCAGAACACCCCCATCGGCGACGGCCCCGTG
CTGCTGCCCGACAACCACTACCTGAGCACCCAGTCCAAGCTGAGCAAAGACCCCAACGAGAAGCGCGATC
ACATGGTCCTGCTGGAGTTCGTGACCGCCGCCGGGATCACTCTCGGCATGGACGAGCTGTACAAGTAATC
TAGACCTGCAGGGTCGACTCCGGATGATCAGGGCCCTGTACAGATATCGACAATCAACCTCTGGATTACA
AAATTTGTGAAAGATTGACTGGTATTCTTAACTATGTTGCTCCTTTTACGCTATGTGGATACGCTGCTTT
AATGCCTTTGTATCATGCTATTGCTTCCCGTATGGCTTTCATTTTCTCCTCCTTGTATAAATCCTGGTTG
CTGTCTCTTTATGAGGAGTTGTGGCCCGTTGTCAGGCAACGTGGCGTGGTGTGCACTGTGTTTGCTGACG
CAACCCCCACTGGTTGGGGCATTGCCACCACCTGTCAGCTCCTTTCCGGGACTTTCGCTTTCCCCCTCCC
TATTGCCACGGCGGAACTCATCGCCGCCTGCCTTGCCCGCTGCTGGACAGGGGCTCGGCTGTTGGGCACT
GACAATTCCGTGGTGTTGTCGGGGAAGCTGACGTCCTTTCCATGGCTGCTCGCCTGTGTTGCCACCTGGA
TTCTGCGCGGGACGTCCTTCTGCTACGTCCCTTCGGCCCTCAATCCAGCGGACCTTCCTTCCCGCGGCCT
GCTGCCGGCTCTGCGGCCTCTTCCGCGTCTTCGCCTTCGCCCTCAGACGAGTCGGATCTCCCTTTGGGCC
GCCTCCCCGCCTGGAATTCGAGCTCGGTACCTTTAAGACCAATGACTTACAAGGCAGCTGTAGATCTTAG
CCACTTTTTAAAAGAAAAGGGGGGACTGGAAGGGCTAATTCACTCCCAACGAAGACAAGATCTGCTTTTT
GCTTGTACTGGGTCTCTCTGGTTAGACCAGATCTGAGCCTGGGAGCTCTCTGGCTAACTAGGGAACCCAC
TGCTTAAGCCTCAATAAAGCTTGCCTTGAGTGCTTCAAGTAGTGTGTGCCCGTCTGTTGTGTGACTCTGG
TAACTAGAGATCCCTCAGACCCTTTTAGTCAGTGTGGAAAATCTCTAGCAGTAGTAGTTCATGTCATCTT
ATTATTCAGTATTTATAACTTGCAAAGAAATGAATATCAGAGAGTGAGAGGAACTTGTTTATTGCAGCTT
ATAATGGTTACAAATAAAGCAATAGCATCACAAATTTCACAAATAAAGCATTTTTTTCACTGCATTCTAG
TTGTGGTTTGTCCAAACTCATCAATGTATCTTATCATGTCTGGCTCTAGCTATCCCGCCCCTAACTCCGC
CCATCCCGCCCCTAACTCCGCCCAGTTCCGCCCATTCTCCGCCCCATGGCTGACTAATTTTTTTTATTTA
TGCAGAGGCCGAGGCCGCCTCGGCCTCTGAGCTATTCCAGAAGTAGTGAGGAGGCTTTTTTGGAGGCCTA
GGGACGTACCCAATTCGCCCTATAGTGAGTCGTATTACGCGCGCTCACTGGCCGTCGTTTTACAACGTCG
TGACTGGGAAAACCCTGGCGTTACCCAACTTAATCGCCTTGCAGCACATCCCCCTTTCGCCAGCTGGCGT
AATAGCGAAGAGGCCCGCACCGATCGCCCTTCCCAACAGTTGCGCAGCCTGAATGGCGAATGGG
[124 nt withheld, positions 5035-5158]
C
[91 nt withheld, positions 5160-5250]
A
[49 nt withheld, positions 5252-5300]
CCTTTGACGTTGGAGTCCACGTTCTTT
[37 nt withheld, positions 5328-5364]
ACCCTATCTCGGTCTATTCTTTTGATTTATAAGGGATTTTGCCGATTTCGGCCTATTGGTTAAAAAATGA
GCTGATTTAACAAAAATTTAACGCGAATTTTAACAAAATATTAACGCTTACAATTTAGGTGGCACTTTTC
GGGGAAATGTGCGCGGAACCCCTATTTGTTTATTTTTCTAAATACATTCAAATATGTATCCGCTCATGAG
ACAATAACCCTGATAAATGCTTCAATAATATTGAAAAAGGAAGAGTATGAGTATTCAACATTTCCGTGTC
GCCCTTATTCCCTTTTTTGCGGCATTTTGCCTTCCTGTTTTTGCTCACCCAGAAACGCTGGTGAAAGTAA
AAGATGCTGAAGATCAGTTGGGTGCACGAGTGGGTTACATCGAACTGGATCTCAACAGCGGTAAGATCCT
TGAGAGTTTTCGCCCCGAAGAACGTTTTCCAATGATGAGCACTTTTAAAGTTCTGCTATGTGGCGCGGTA
TTATCCCGTATTGACGCCGGGCAAGAGCAACTCGGTCGCCGCATACACTATTCTCAGAATGACTTGGTTG
AGTACTCACCAGTCACAGAAAAGCATCTTACGGATGGCATGACAGTAAGAGAATTATGCAGTGCTGCCAT
AACCATGAGTGATAACACTGCGGCCAACTTACTTCTGACAACGATCGGAGGACCGAAGGAGCTAACCGCT
TTTTTGCACAACATGGGGGATCATGTAACTCGCCTTGATCGTTGGGAACCGGAGCTGAATGAAGCCATAC
CAAACGACGAGCGTGACACCACGATGCCTGTAGCAATGGCAACAACGTTGCGCAAACTATTAACTGGCGA
ACTACTTACTCTAGCTTCCCGGCAACAATTAATAGACTGGATGGAGGCGGATAAAGTTGCAGGACCACTT
CTGCGCTCGGCCCTTCCGGCTGGCTGGTTTATTGCTGATAAATCTGGAGCCGGTGAGCGTGGGTCTCGCG
GTATCATTGCAGCACTGGGGCCAGATGGTAAGCCCTCCCGTATCGTAGTTATCTACACGACGGGGAGTCA
GGCAACTATGGATGAACGAAATAGACAGATCGCTGAGATAGGTGCCTCACTGATTAAGCATTGGTAACTG
TCAGACCAAGTTTACTCATATATACTTTAGATTGATTTAAAACTTCATTTTTAATTTAAAAGGATCTAGG
TGAAGATCCTTTTTGATAATCTCATGACCAAAATCCCTTAACGTGAGTTTTCGTTCCACTGAGCGTCAGA
CCCCGTAGAAAAGATCAAAGGATCTTCTTGAGATCCTTTTTTTCTGCGCGTAATCTGCTGCTTGCAAACA
AAAAAACCACCGCTACCAGCGGTGGTTTGTTTGCCGGATCAAGAGCTACCAACTCTTTTTCCGAAGGTAA
CTGGCTTCAGCAGAGCGCAGATACCAAATACTGTTCTTCTAGTGTAGCCGTAGTTAGGCCACCACTTCAA
GAACTCTGTAGCACCGCCTACATACCTCGCTCTGCTAATCCTGTTACCAGTGGCTGCTGCCAGTGGCGAT
AAGTCGTGTCTTACCGGGTTGGACTCAAGACGATAGTTACCGGATAAGGCGCAGCGGTCGGGCTGAACGG
GGGGTTCGTGCACACAGCCCAGCTTGGAGCGAACGACCTACACCGAACTGAGATACCTACAGCGTGAGCT
ATGAGAAAGCGCCACGCTTCCCGAAGGGAGAAAGGCGGACAGGTATCCGGTAAGCGGCAGGGTCGGAACA
GGAGAGCGCACGAGGGAGCTTCCAGGGGGAAACGCCTGGTATCTTTATAGTCCTGTCGGGTTTCGCCACC
TCTGACTTGAGCGTCGATTTTTGTGATGCTCGTCAGGGGGGCGGAGCCTATGGAAAAACGCCAGCAACGC
GGCCTTTTTACGGTTCCTGGCCTTTTGCTGGCCTTTTGCTCACATGTTCTTTCCTGCGTTATCCCCTGAT
TCTGTGGATAACCGTATTACCGCCTTTGAGTGAGCTGATACCGCTCGCCGCAGCCGAACGACCGAGCGCA
GCGAGTCAGTGAGCGAGGAAGCGGAAGAGCGCCCAATACGCAAACCGCCTCTCCCCGCGCGTTGGCCGAT
TCATTAATGCAGCTGGCACGACAGGTTTCCCGACTGGAAAGCGGGCAGTGAGCGCAACGCAATTAATGTG
AGTTAGCTCACTCATTAGGCACCCCAGGCTTTACACTTTATGCTTCCGGCTCGTATGTTGTGTGGAATTG
TGAGCGGATAACAATTTCACACAGGAAACAGCTATGACCATGATTACGCCAAGCGCGCAATTAACCCTCA
CTAAAGGGAACAAAAGCTGGAGCTGCAAGCTT
