>Addgene plasmid #79809 | pLV-Golgi eGFP | depositor partial sequence | sequence record 150300 | DNA sequence using the CMV forward primer
NNNNNNNNNNNNNNNAGCAGANCTCGTTTAGTGACCGTCAGATCGCCTGGAGACGCCATCCACGCTGTTT
TGACCTCCATAGAAGACACCGCCCGGGCGTACGGGATCCCACCGGTGCTCGAGACTAGTATGAGGCTTCG
GGAGCCGCTCCTGAGCGGCAGCGCCGCGATGCCAGGCGCGTCCCTACAGCGGGCCTGCCGCCTGCTCGTG
GCCGTCTGCGCTCTGCACCTTGGCGTCACCCTCGTTTACTACCTGGCTGGCCGCGACCTGAGCCGCCTGC
CCCAACTGGTCGGAGTCTCCACACCGCTGCAGTCGACGGTACCGCGGGCCCGGGATCCACCGGTCGCCAC
CATGGTGAGCAAGGGCGAGGAGCTGTTCACCGGGGTGGTGCCCATCCTGGTCGAGCTGGACGGCGACGTA
AACGGCCACAAGTTCAGCGTGTCCGGCGAGGGCGAGGGCGATGCCACCTACGGCAAGCTGACCCTGAAGT
TCATCTGCACCACCGGCAAGCTGCCCGTGCCCTGGCCCACCCTCGTGACCACCCTGACCTACGGCGTGCA
GTGCTTCAGCCGCTACCCCGACCACATGAAGCAGCACGACTTCTTCAAGTCCGCCATGCCCGAAGGCTAC
GTCCAGGAGCGCACCATCTTCTTCAAGGACGACGGCAACTACAAGACCCGCGCCGAGGTGAAGTTCGAGG
GCGACACCCTGGTGAACCGCATCGAGCTGAAGGGCATCGACTTCAAGGAGGACGGCAACATCCTGGGGCA
CAAGCTGGAGTACAACTACAACAGCCACAACGTCTATATCATGGNCNGACAAGCAGAANAACGGCATCAA
GGTGAACTTCAAGATCCGCCACAACATCGAGGACGGCAGCGTGCAGCTCGNCGACCACTACCAGCAGAAN
ACCCCCATCGGCGANGGCCCGNGCTGCTGCCCGANAACNCTNCNGANCANCCNGTNNNCTGNANNAANNA
CCCNNGANNNNNNGATNNNCNTGGTCNNNTNGNNNTCNNGACCNNNNNNNGGNTNNCNCTCNNNNTGGNC
NNNNNNNNNAGTANNNNNNACNGCNGGNCNANNNNNNNGNTNNNNNNNNNNNANNNNNATCANCNNNGGA
NNNANNNNNNNNAANANNNCNGNNNTNNN
