>Addgene plasmid #79809 | pLV-Golgi eGFP | addgene partial sequence | sequence record 154179 | CMV-F 5'-CGCAAATGGGCGGTAGGCGTG-3'
CTATATAAGCAGAGCTCGTTTAGTGAACCGTCAGATCGCCTGGAGACGCCATCCACGCTGTTTTGACCTC
CATAGAAGACACCGCCCGGGCGTACGGGATCCCACCGGTGCTCGAGACTAGTATGAGGCTTCGGGAGCCG
CTCCTGAGCGGCAGCGCCGCGATGCCAGGCGCGTCCCTACAGCGGGCCTGCCGCCTGCTCGTGGCCGTCT
GCGCTCTGCACCTTGGCGTCACCCTCGTTTACTACCTGGCTGGCCGCGACCTGAGCCGCCTGCCCCAACT
GGTCGGAGTCTCCACACCGCTGCAGTCGACGGTACCGCGGGCCCGGGATCCACCGGTCGCCACCATGGTG
AGCAAGGGCGAGGAGCTGTTCACCGGGGTGGTGCCCATCCTGGTCGAGCTGGACGGCGACGTAAACGGCC
ACAAGTTCAGCGTGTCCGGCGAGGGCGAGGGCGATGCCACCTACGGCAAGCTGACCCTGAAGTTCATCTG
CACCACCGGCAAGCTGCCCGTGCCCTGGCCCACCCTCGTGACCACCCTGACCTACGGCGTGCAGTGCTTC
AGCCGCTACCCCGACCACATGAAGCAGCACGACTTCTTCAAGTCCGCCATGCCCGAAGGCTACGTCCAGG
AGCGCACCATCTTCTTCAAGGACGACGGCAACTACAAGACCCGCGCCGAGGTGAAGTTCGAGGGCGACAC
CCTGGTGAACCGCATCGAGCTGAAGGGCATCGACTTCAAGGAGGACGGCAACATCCTGGGGCACAAGCTG
GAGTACAACTACAACAGCCACAACGTCTATATCATGGCCGACAAGCAGAAGAACGGCATCAAGGTGAACT
TCAAGATCCGCCACAACATCGAGGACGGCAGCGTGCAGCTCGCCGACCACTACCAGCAGAACACCCCCAT
CGGCGACGGCCCCGTGCTGCTGCCCGACAACCACTACCTGAGCACCCAGTCCAAGCTGAGCAAAGACCCC
AACGAGAAGCGCGATCACATGGTCCTGCTGGAGTTCGTGACCGCCGCCGGGATCACTCTCGGCATGGACG
AGCTGTACAAGTAATCTAGACCTGCAGGGTCGA
