>Addgene plasmid #79809 | pLV-Golgi eGFP | addgene partial sequence | sequence record 154187 | Futet-R 5'-CAAAGGCATTAAAGCAGCGT-3'
AGGAGCAACATAGTTAAGAATACCAGTCAATCTTTCACAAATTTTGTAATCCAGAGGTTGATTGTCGATA
TCTGTACAGGGCCCTGATCATCCGGAGTCGACCCTGCAGGTCTAGATTACTTGTACAGCTCGTCCATGCC
GAGAGTGATCCCGGCGGCGGTCACGAACTCCAGCAGGACCATGTGATCGCGCTTCTCGTTGGGGTCTTTG
CTCAGCTTGGACTGGGTGCTCAGGTAGTGGTTGTCGGGCAGCAGCACGGGGCCGTCGCCGATGGGGGTGT
TCTGCTGGTAGTGGTCGGCGAGCTGCACGCTGCCGTCCTCGATGTTGTGGCGGATCTTGAAGTTCACCTT
GATGCCGTTCTTCTGCTTGTCGGCCATGATATAGACGTTGTGGCTGTTGTAGTTGTACTCCAGCTTGTGC
CCCAGGATGTTGCCGTCCTCCTTGAAGTCGATGCCCTTCAGCTCGATGCGGTTCACCAGGGTGTCGCCCT
CGAACTTCACCTCGGCGCGGGTCTTGTAGTTGCCGTCGTCCTTGAAGAAGATGGTGCGCTCCTGGACGTA
GCCTTCGGGCATGGCGGACTTGAAGAAGTCGTGCTGCTTCATGTGGTCGGGGTAGCGGCTGAAGCACTGC
ACGCCGTAGGTCAGGGTGGTCACGAGGGTGGGCCAGGGCACGGGCAGCTTGCCGGTGGTGCAGATGAACT
TCAGGGTCAGCTTGCCGTAGGTGGCATCGCCCTCGCCCTCGCCGGACACGCTGAACTTGTGGCCGTTTAC
GTCGCCGTCCAGCTCGACCAGGATGGGCACCACCCCGGTGAACAGCTCCTCGCCCTTGCTCACCATGGTG
GCGACCGGTGGATCCCGGGCCCGCGGTACCGTCGACTGCAGCGGTGTGGAGACTCCGACCAGTTGGGGCA
GGCGGCTCAGGTCGCGGCCAGCCAGGTAGTAAACGAGGGTGACGCCAAGGTGCAGAGCGCAGACGGCCAC
GAGCAGGCGGCAGGCCCGCTGTAGGGACGCGCCTGGCATCGCGGCGCTGCCGCTCAGGAGCGGCTCCC
